>Addgene plasmid #175531 | pcDNA5/FRT/TO_LAMP1_HaloTag7 | addgene full sequence | sequence record 347596 | Addgene NGS Result
AAATGTTGAATACTCATACTCTTCCTTTTTCAATATTATTGAAGCATTTATCAGGGTTATTGTCTCATGA
GCGGATACATATTTGAATGTATTTAGAAAAATAAACAAATAGGGGTTCCGCGCACATTTCCCCGAAAAGT
GCCACCTGACGTCGACGGATCGGGAGATCTCCCGATCCCCTATGGTGCACTCTCAGTACAATCTGCTCTG
ATGCCGCATAGTTAAGCCAGTATCTGCTCCCTGCTTGTGTGTTGGAGGTCGCTGAGTAGTGCGCGAGCAA
AATTTAAGCTACAACAAGGCAAGGCTTGACCGACAATTGCATGAAGAATCTGCTTAGGGTTAGGCGTTTT
GCGCTGCTTCGCGATGTACGGGCCAGATATACGCGTTGACATTGATTATTGACTAGTTATTAATAGTAAT
CAATTACGGGGTCATTAGTTCATAGCCCATATATGGAGTTCCGCGTTACATAACTTACGGTAAATGGCCC
GCCTGGCTGACCGCCCAACGACCCCCGCCCATTGACGTCAATAATGACGTATGTTCCCATAGTAACGCCA
ATAGGGACTTTCCATTGACGTCAATGGGTGGAGTATTTACGGTAAACTGCCCACTTGGCAGTACATCAAG
TGTATCATATGCCAAGTACGCCCCCTATTGACGTCAATGACGGTAAATGGCCCGCCTGGCATTATGCCCA
GTACATGACCTTATGGGACTTTCCTACTTGGCAGTACATCTACGTATTAGTCATCGCTATTACCATGGTG
ATGCGGTTTTGGCAGTACATCAATGGGCGTGGATAGCGGTTTGACTCACGGGGATTTCCAAGTCTCCACC
CCATTGACGTCAATGGGAGTTTGTTTTGGCACCAAAATCAACGGGACTTTCCAAAATGTCGTAACAACTC
CGCCCCATTGACGCAAATGGGCGGTAGGCGTGTACGGTGGGAGGTCTATATAAGCAGAGCTCTCCCTATC
AGTGATAGAGATCTCCCTATCAGTGATAGAGATCGTCGACGAGCTCGTTTAGTGAACCGTCAGATCGCCT
GGAGACGCCATCCACGCTGTTTTGACCTCCATAGAAGACACCGGGACCGATCCAGCCTCCGGACTCTAGC
GTTTAAACTTAAGCTTGGTACCGAGCTCGGATCCACTAGTCCAGTGTGGTGGAATTCTGCAGATATCCAG
CAACCATGGCGGCCCCCGGCAGCGCCCGGCGACCCCTGCTGCTGCTACTGCTGTTGCTGCTGCTCGGCCT
CATGCATTGTGCGTCAGCAGCAATGTTTATGGTGAAAAATGGCAACGGGACCGCGTGCATAATGGCCAAC
TTCTCTGCTGCCTTCTCAGTGAACTACGACACCAAGAGTGGCCCTAAGAACATGACCTTTGACCTGCCAT
CAGATGCCACAGTGGTGCTCAACCGCAGCTCCTGTGGAAAAGAGAACACTTCTGACCCCAGTCTCGTGAT
TGCTTTTGGAAGAGGACATACACTCACTCTCAATTTCACGAGAAATGCAACACGTTACAGCGTCCAGCTC
ATGAGTTTTGTTTATAACTTGTCAGACACACACCTTTTCCCCAATGCGAGCTCCAAAGAAATCAAGACTG
TGGAATCTATAACTGACATCAGGGCAGATATAGATAAAAAATACAGATGTGTTAGTGGCACCCAGGTCCA
CATGAACAACGTGACCGTAACGCTCCATGATGCCACCATCCAGGCGTACCTTTCCAACAGCAGCTTCAGC
AGGGGAGAGACACGCTGTGAACAAGACAGGCCTTCCCCAACCACAGCGCCCCCTGCGCCACCCAGCCCCT
CGCCCTCACCCGTGCCCAAGAGCCCCTCTGTGGACAAGTACAACGTGAGCGGCACCAACGGGACCTGCCT
GCTGGCCAGCATGGGGCTGCAGCTGAACCTCACCTATGAGAGGAAGGACAACACGACGGTGACAAGGCTT
CTCAACATCAACCCCAACAAGACCTCGGCCAGCGGGAGCTGCGGCGCCCACCTGGTGACTCTGGAGCTGC
ACAGCGAGGGCACCACCGTCCTGCTCTTCCAGTTCGGGATGAATGCAAGTTCTAGCCGGTTTTTCCTACA
AGGAATCCAGTTGAATACAATTCTTCCTGACGCCAGAGACCCCGCCTTTAAAGCTGCCAACGGCTCCCTG
CGAGCGCTGCAGGCCACAGTCGGCAATTCCTACAAGTGCAACGCGGAGGAGCACGTCCGTGTCACGAAGG
CGTTTTCAGTCAATATATTCAAAGTGTGGGTCCAGGCTTTCAAGGTGGAAGGTGGCCAGTTTGGCTCTGT
GGAGGAGTGTCTGCTGGACGAGAACAGCATGCTGATCCCCATCGCTGTGGGTGGTGCCCTGGCGGGGCTG
GTCCTCATCGTCCTCATCGCCTACCTCGTCGGCAGGAAGAGGAGTCACGCAGGCTACCAGACTATCGGCT
CCACCGGCTCCACAGGCTCCACCGGCGCGGTCGACGGTACCGCGGGCCCGGGATCCATCGCCACCGGATC
CGAAATCGGTACTGGCTTTCCATTCGACCCCCATTATGTGGAAGTCCTGGGCGAGCGCATGCACTACGTC
GATGTTGGTCCGCGCGATGGCACCCCTGTGCTGTTCCTGCACGGTAACCCGACCTCCTCCTACGTGTGGC
GCAACATCATCCCGCATGTTGCACCGACCCATCGCTGCATTGCTCCAGACCTGATCGGTATGGGCAAATC
CGACAAACCAGACCTGGGTTATTTCTTCGACGACCACGTCCGCTTCATGGATGCCTTCATCGAAGCCCTG
GGTCTGGAAGAGGTCGTCCTGGTCATTCACGACTGGGGCTCCGCTCTGGGTTTCCACTGGGCCAAGCGCA
ATCCAGAGCGCGTCAAAGGTATTGCATTTATGGAGTTCATCCGCCCTATCCCGACCTGGGACGAATGGCC
AGAATTTGCCCGCGAGACCTTCCAGGCCTTCCGCACCACCGACGTCGGCCGCAAGCTGATCATCGATCAG
AACGTTTTTATCGAGGGTACGCTGCCGATGGGTGTCGTCCGCCCGCTGACTGAAGTCGAGATGGACCATT
ACCGCGAGCCGTTCCTGAATCCTGTTGACCGCGAGCCACTGTGGCGCTTCCCAAACGAGCTGCCAATCGC
CGGTGAGCCAGCGAACATCGTCGCGCTGGTCGAAGAATACATGGACTGGCTGCACCAGTCCCCTGTCCCG
AAGCTGCTGTTCTGGGGCACCCCAGGCGTTCTGATCCCACCGGCCGAAGCCGCTCGCCTGGCCAAAAGCC
TGCCTAACTGCAAGGCTGTGGACATCGGCCCGGGTCTGAATCTGCTGCAAGAAGACAACCCGGACCTGAT
CGGCAGCGAGATCGCGCGCTGGCTGTCTACTCTGGAGATTTCCGGTTAACCGCTCGAGTCTAGAGGGCCC
GTTTAAACCCGCTGATCAGCCTCGACTGTGCCTTCTAGTTGCCAGCCATCTGTTGTTTGCCCCTCCCCCG
TGCCTTCCTTGACCCTGGAAGGTGCCACTCCCACTGTCCTTTCCTAATAAAATGAGGAAATTGCATCGCA
TTGTCTGAGTAGGTGTCATTCTATTCTGGGGGGTGGGGTGGGGCAGGACAGCAAGGGGGAGGATTGGGAA
GACAATAGCAGGCATGCTGGGGATGCGGTGGGCTCTATGGCTTCTGAGGCGGAAAGAACCAGCTGGGGCT
CTAGGGGGTATCCCC
[124 nt withheld, positions 3726-3849]
C
[91 nt withheld, positions 3851-3941]
AGGGTGATGGTTCACGTACCTAGAAGTTCCTATTCCGAAGTTCCTATTCTCTAGAAAGTATAGGAACTTC
CTTGGCCAAAAAGCCTGAACTCACCGCGACGTCTGTCGAGAAGTTTCTGATCGAAAAGTTCGACAGCGTC
TCCGACCTGATGCAGCTCTCGGAGGGCGAAGAATCTCGTGCTTTCAGCTTCGATGTAGGAGGGCGTGGAT
ATGTCCTGCGGGTAAATAGCTGCGCCGATGGTTTCTACAAAGATCGTTATGTTTATCGGCACTTTGCATC
GGCCGCGCTCCCGATTCCGGAAGTGCTTGACATTGGGGAATTCAGCGAGAGCCTGACCTATTGCATCTCC
CGCCGTGCACAGGGTGTCACGTTGCAAGACCTGCCTGAAACCGAACTGCCCGCTGTTCTGCAGCCGGTCG
CGGAGGCCATGGATGCGATCGCTGCGGCCGATCTTAGCCAGACGAGCGGGTTCGGCCCATTCGGACCGCA
AGGAATCGGTCAATACACTACATGGCGTGATTTCATATGCGCGATTGCTGATCCCCATGTGTATCACTGG
CAAACTGTGATGGACGACACCGTCAGTGCGTCCGTCGCGCAGGCTCTCGATGAGCTGATGCTTTGGGCCG
AGGACTGCCCCGAAGTCCGGCACCTCGTGCACGCGGATTTCGGCTCCAACAATGTCCTGACGGACAATGG
CCGCATAACAGCGGTCATTGACTGGAGCGAGGCGATGTTCGGGGATTCCCAATACGAGGTCGCCAACATC
TTCTTCTGGAGGCCGTGGTTGGCTTGTATGGAGCAGCAGACGCGCTACTTCGAGCGGAGGCATCCGGAGC
TTGCAGGATCGCCGCGGCTCCGGGCGTATATGCTCCGCATTGGTCTTGACCAACTCTATCAGAGCTTGGT
TGACGGCAATTTCGATGATGCAGCTTGGGCGCAGGGTCGATGCGACGCAATCGTCCGATCCGGAGCCGGG
ACTGTCGGGCGTACACAAATCGCCCGCAGAAGCGCGGCCGTCTGGACCGATGGCTGTGTAGAAGTACTTG
CCGATAGTGGAAACCGACGCCCCAGCACTCGTCCGAGGGCAAAGGAATAGCACGTACTACGAGATTTCGA
TTCCACCGCCGCCTTCTATGAAAGGTTGGGCTTCGGAATCGTTTTCCGGGACGCCGGCTGGATGATCCTC
CAGCGCGGGGATCTCATGCTGGAGTTCTTCGCCCACCCCAACTTGTTTATTGCAGCTTATAATGGTTACA
AATAAAGCAATAGCATCACAAATTTCACAAATAAAGCATTTTTTTCACTGCATTCTAGTTGTGGTTTGTC
CAAACTCATCAATGTATCTTATCATGTCTGTATACCGTCGACCTCTAGCTAGAGCTTGGCGTAATCATGG
TCATAGCTGTTTCCTGTGTGAAATTGTTATCCGCTCACAATTCCACACAACATACGAGCCGGAAGCATAA
AGTGTAAAGCCTGGGGTGCCTAATGAGTGAGCTAACTCACATTAATTGCGTTGCGCTCACTGCCCGCTTT
CCAGTCGGGAAACCTGTCGTGCCAGCTGCATTAATGAATCGGCCAACGCGCGGGGAGAGGCGGTTTGCGT
ATTGGGCGCTCTTCCGCTTCCTCGCTCACTGACTCGCTGCGCTCGGTCGTTCGGCTGCGGCGAGCGGTAT
CAGCTCACTCAAAGGCGGTAATACGGTTATCCACAGAATCAGGGGATAACGCAGGAAAGAACATGTGAGC
AAAAGGCCAGCAAAAGGCCAGGAACCGTAAAAAGGCCGCGTTGCTGGCGTTTTTCCATAGGCTCCGCCCC
CCTGACGAGCATCACAAAAATCGACGCTCAAGTCAGAGGTGGCGAAACCCGACAGGACTATAAAGATACC
AGGCGTTTCCCCCTGGAAGCTCCCTCGTGCGCTCTCCTGTTCCGACCCTGCCGCTTACCGGATACCTGTC
CGCCTTTCTCCCTTCGGGAAGCGTGGCGCTTTCTCATAGCTCACGCTGTAGGTATCTCAGTTCGGTGTAG
GTCGTTCGCTCCAAGCTGGGCTGTGTGCACGAACCCCCCGTTCAGCCCGACCGCTGCGCCTTATCCGGTA
ACTATCGTCTTGAGTCCAACCCGGTAAGACACGACTTATCGCCACTGGCAGCAGCCACTGGTAACAGGAT
TAGCAGAGCGAGGTATGTAGGCGGTGCTACAGAGTTCTTGAAGTGGTGGCCTAACTACGGCTACACTAGA
AGAACAGTATTTGGTATCTGCGCTCTGCTGAAGCCAGTTACCTTCGGAAAAAGAGTTGGTAGCTCTTGAT
CCGGCAAACAAACCACCGCTGGTAGCGGTGGTTTTTTTGTTTGCAAGCAGCAGATTACGCGCAGAAAAAA
AGGATCTCAAGAAGATCCTTTGATCTTTTCTACGGGGTCTGACGCTCAGTGGAACGAAAACTCACGTTAA
GGGATTTTGGTCATGAGATTATCAAAAAGGATCTTCACCTAGATCCTTTTAAATTAAAAATGAAGTTTTA
AATCAATCTAAAGTATATATGAGTAAACTTGGTCTGACAGTTACCAATGCTTAATCAGTGAGGCACCTAT
CTCAGCGATCTGTCTATTTCGTTCATCCATAGTTGCCTGACTCCCCGTCGTGTAGATAACTACGATACGG
GAGGGCTTACCATCTGGCCCCAGTGCTGCAATGATACCGCGAGACCCACGCTCACCGGCTCCAGATTTAT
CAGCAATAAACCAGCCAGCCGGAAGGGCCGAGCGCAGAAGTGGTCCTGCAACTTTATCCGCCTCCATCCA
GTCTATTAATTGTTGCCGGGAAGCTAGAGTAAGTAGTTCGCCAGTTAATAGTTTGCGCAACGTTGTTGCC
ATTGCTACAGGCATCGTGGTGTCACGCTCGTCGTTTGGTATGGCTTCATTCAGCTCCGGTTCCCAACGAT
CAAGGCGAGTTACATGATCCCCCATGTTGTGCAAAAAAGCGGTTAGCTCCTTCGGTCCTCCGATCGTTGT
CAGAAGTAAGTTGGCCGCAGTGTTATCACTCATGGTTATGGCAGCACTGCATAATTCTCTTACTGTCATG
CCATCCGTAAGATGCTTTTCTGTGACTGGTGAGTACTCAACCAAGTCATTCTGAGAATAGTGTATGCGGC
GACCGAGTTGCTCTTGCCCGGCGTCAATACGGGATAATACCGCGCCACATAGCAGAACTTTAAAAGTGCT
CATCATTGGAAAACGTTCTTCGGGGCGAAAACTCTCAAGGATCTTACCGCTGTTGAGATCCAGTTCGATG
TAACCCACTCGTGCACCCAACTGATCTTCAGCATCTTTTACTTTCACCAGCGTTTCTGGGTGAGCAAAAA
CAGGAAGGCAAAATGCCGCAAAAAAGGGAATAAGGGCGACACGG
Features (pLannotate 1.2.2; 23 found; start..end, strand, type, name):
     18..122     -  promoter       AmpR promoter: bla
    181..233     -  misc_feature   bom (fragment): basis of mobility region from pBR322
    388..767     +  enhancer       CMV enhancer: human cytomegalovirus immediate early enhancer
    768..971     +  promoter       CMV promoter: human cytomegalovirus (CMV) immediate early promoter
    973..992     +  promoter       PLtetO-1 promoter (fragment): modified phage lambda PL promoter with tet operator sites (Lutz and Bujard, 1997)
    994..1013    +  promoter       PLtetO-1 promoter (fragment): modified phage lambda PL promoter with tet operator sites (Lutz and Bujard, 1997)
   1021..1054    +  promoter       TRE3GV promoter (fragment): 3rd-generation Tet-responsive promoter that can be activated by binding of Tet-On® 3G, optimized for retroviral and lentiviral vectors
   1196..2446    +  CDS            LAMP1: LAMP1_HUMAN - Experimental evidence at protein level: Swiss-Prot protein existence level 1. (Microbial infection) Acts as a receptor for Lassa virus protein. From Homo sapiens (Human).
   2480..2506    +  misc_feature   MCS (fragment): multiple cloning site
   2522..3405    +  CDS            HaloTag® (fragment): modified bacterial dehalogenase that forms covalent bonds with chloroalkane derivatives
   3456..3680    +  polyA_signal   bGH poly(A) signal: bovine growth hormone polyadenylation signal
   3684..3705    +  promoter       SV40 promoter (fragment): SV40 enhancer and early promoter
   3726..3959    +  rep_origin     f1 ori (fragment) (sequence partly withheld): f1 bacteriophage origin of replication; arrow indicates direction of (+) strand synthesis
   3964..4011    +  protein_bind   FRT: FLP-mediated recombination occurs in the 8-bp core sequence TCTAGAAA (Turan and Bode, 2011). FLP recombinase from the Saccharomyces cerevisiae 2μ plasmid
   4019..5041    +  CDS            HygR: aminoglycoside phosphotransferase from E. coli; aph(4)-Ia; confers resistance to hygromycin
   5051..5176    +  CDS            ble (fragment): BLE_KLEPN - Experimental evidence at protein level: Swiss-Prot protein existence level 1. Binding protein with a strong affinity to the bleomycin family of antibiotics. Binds to CL990; an antimitotic-antibiotic compound. From Klebsiella pneumoniae.
   5171..5292    +  polyA_signal   SV40 poly(A) signal: SV40 polyadenylation signal
   5365..5381    -  protein_bind   lac operator: The lac repressor binds to the lac operator to inhibit transcription in E. coli. This inhibition can be relieved by adding lactose or isopropyl-β-D-thiogalactopyranoside (IPTG). lac repressor encoded by lacI
   5389..5419    -  promoter       lac promoter: promoter for the E. coli lac operon
   5434..5455    -  protein_bind   CAP binding site: CAP binding activates transcription in the presence of cAMP. E. coli catabolite activator protein
   5468..5560    -  CDS            lacI (fragment): lac repressor; lacI; The lac repressor binds to the lac operator to inhibit transcription in E. coli. This inhibition can be relieved by adding lactose or isopropyl-β-D-thiogalactopyranoside (IPTG).
   5743..6331    -  rep_origin     ori: high-copy-number ColE1/pMB1/pBR322/pUC origin of replication
   6502..17      -  CDS            AmpR (across the origin): β-lactamase; bla; confers resistance to ampicillin, carbenicillin, and related antibiotics
