[The description below was written by a language model from this plasmid's Addgene catalogue record and pLannotate feature annotations shown in this document.]
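Description:
pcDNA5/FRT/TO_LAMP1_HaloTag7 is a 7.3 kb mammalian expression plasmid built on the pcDNA5/FRT/TO backbone and designed to place HaloTag7 on lysosomes. In bacteria it is maintained as a high-copy plasmid through a ColE1/pUC-type origin and selected with ampicillin via the β-lactamase gene. Small annotated fragments of lac regulatory elements, an f1 origin, bom and a ble coding sequence appear to be backbone remnants rather than functional parts of the design.

The expression cassette is driven by the human CMV immediate-early enhancer and promoter, followed by short tet operator matches (annotated by the software as PLtetO-1 and TRE3GV fragments). This corresponds to the CMV/TetO arrangement, in which transcription is repressed in cells expressing the Tet repressor and induced by tetracycline or doxycycline; in cells lacking the repressor, expression would be constitutive. Downstream lies the human LAMP1 coding sequence, a lysosomal membrane glycoprotein, joined through a short linker region derived from a cloning site to HaloTag at its C-terminal end, and the transcript is terminated by the bGH polyadenylation signal. HaloTag is a modified bacterial dehalogenase that covalently binds chloroalkane ligands, allowing lysosomes to be labelled with synthetic fluorophores.

An FRT site sits directly upstream of a hygromycin resistance gene with an SV40 poly(A) signal and no annotated promoter of its own. In this layout, FLP-mediated recombination into a host cell line carrying a genomic FRT site is expected to activate hygromycin resistance, allowing selection of isogenic single-copy stable lines. The associated publication concerns engineered HaloTag variants for fluorescence lifetime multiplexing, so this construct probably serves as the lysosome-targeted HaloTag7 construct in that imaging work.
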