Addgene plasmid #175531: pcDNA5/FRT/TO_LAMP1_HaloTag7
Purpose: Lyzosomal expression of HaloTag7 in mammalian cells
Depositing lab: Kai Johnsson. Depositing organization: Max Planck Institute for Medical Research. Publication: Engineered HaloTag variants for fluorescence lifetime multiplexing. Frei MS, Tarnawski M, Roberti MJ, Koch B, Hiblot J, Johnsson K. Nat Methods. 2021 Dec 16. pii: 10.1038/s41592-021-01341-x. doi: 10.1038/s41592-021-01341-x. PubMed 34916672.
Backbone
  Vector backbone: pCDNA5/FR/TO
  Vector type: Mammalian Expression
  Selectable markers: Hygromycin
Growth in bacteria
  Bacterial resistance: Ampicillin, 100 μg/mL
  Growth temperature: 37°C
  Growth strain: DH5alpha
  Copy number: High Copy
Gene/Insert
  Gene/Insert name: LAMP1-HaloTag7 (alt name: LAMP1-HaloTag7)
  Species: H. sapiens (human)
  Cloning method: Gibson Cloning
Terms and licenses: Academic/Nonprofit Terms; Industry Terms: Not Available to Industry
How to cite: pcDNA5/FRT/TO_LAMP1_HaloTag7 was a gift from Kai Johnsson (Addgene plasmid # 175531 ; http://n2t.net/addgene:175531 ; RRID:Addgene_175531)
